>Addgene plasmid #15969 | p405TDH3 | depositor full sequence | sequence record 8454 | Author sequence
TCGCGCGTTTCGGTGATGACGGTGAAAACCTCTGACACATGCAGCTCCCGGAGACGGTCACAGCTTGTCT
GTAAGCGGATGCCGGGAGCAGACAAGCCCGTCAGGGCGCGTCAGCGGGTGTTGGCGGGTGTCGGGGCTGG
CTTAACTATGCGGCATCAGAGCAGATTGTACTGAGAGTGCACCATATCGACTACGTCGTAAGGCCGTTTC
TGACAGAGTAAAATTCTTGAGGGAACTTTCACCATTATGGGAAATGGTTCAAGAAGGTATTGACTTAAAC
TCCATCAAATGGTCAGGTCATTGAGTGTTTTTTATTTGTTGTATTTTTTTTTTTTTAGAGAAAATCCTCC
AATATCAAATTAGGAATCGTAGTTTCATGATTTTCTGTTACACCTAACTTTTTGTGTGGTGCCCTCCTCC
TTGTCAATATTAATGTTAAAGTGCAATTCTTTTTCCTTATCACGTTGAGCCATTAGTATCAATTTGCTTA
CCTGTATTCCTTTACTATCCTCCTTTTTCTCCTTCTTGATAAATGTATGTAGATTGCGTATATAGTTTCG
TCTACCCTATGAACATATTCCATTTTGTAATTTCGTGTCGTTTCTATTATGAATTTCATTTATAAAGTTT
ATGTACAAATATCATAAAAAAAGAGAATCTTTTTAAGCAAGGATTTTCTTAACTTCTTCGGCGACAGCAT
CACCGACTTCGGTGGTACTGTTGGAACCACCTAAATCACCAGTTCTGATACCTGCATCCAAAACCTTTTT
AACTGCATCTTCAATGGCCTTACCTTCTTCAGGCAAGTTCAATGACAATTTCAACATCATTGCAGCAGAC
AAGATAGTGGCGATAGGGTCAACCTTATTCTTTGGCAAATCTGGAGCAGAACCGTGGCATGGTTCGTACA
AACCAAATGCGGTGTTCTTGTCTGGCAAAGAGGCCAAGGACGCAGATGGCAACAAACCCAAGGAACCTGG
GATAACGGAGGCTTCATCGGAGATGATATCACCAAACATGTTGCTGGTGATTATAATACCATTTAGGTGG
GTTGGGTTCTTAACTAGGATCATGGCGGCAGAATCAATCAATTGATGTTGAACCTTCAATGTAGGGAATT
CGTTCTTGATGGTTTCCTCCACAGTTTTTCTCCATAATCTTGAAGAGGCCAAAACATTAGCTTTATCCAA
GGACCAAATAGGCAATGGTGGCTCATGTTGTAGGGCCATGAAAGCGGCCATTCTTGTGATTCTTTGCACT
TCTGGAACGGTGTATTGTTCACTATCCCAAGCGACACCATCACCATCGTCTTCCTTTCTCTTACCAAAGT
AAATACCTCCCACTAATTCTCTGACAACAACGAAGTCAGTACCTTTAGCAAATTGTGGCTTGATTGGAGA
TAAGTCTAAAAGAGAGTCGGATGCAAAGTTACATGGTCTTAAGTTGGCGTACAATTGAAGTTCTTTACGG
ATTTTTAGTAAACCTTGTTCAGGTCTAACACTACCGGTACCCCATTTAGGACCACCCACAGCACCTAACA
AAACGGCATCAACCTTCTTGGAGGCTTCCAGCGCCTCATCTGGAAGTGGGACACCTGTAGCATCGATAGC
AGCACCACCAATTAAATGATTTTCGAAATCGAACTTGACATTGGAACGAACATCAGAAATAGCTTTAAGA
ACCTTAATGGCTTCGGCTGTGATTTCTTGACCAACGTGGTCACCTGGCAAAACGACGATCTTCTTAGGGG
CAGACATAGGGGCAGACATTAGAATGGTATATCCTTGAAATATATATATATATTGCTGAAATGTAAAAGG
TAAGAAAAGTTAGAAAGTAAGACGATTGCTAACCACCTATTGGAAAAAACAATAGGTCCTTAAATAATAT
TGTCAACTTCAAGTATTGTGATGCAAGCATTTAGTCATGAACGCTTCTCTATTCTATATGAAAAGCCGGT
TCCGGCCTCTCACCTTTCCTTTTTCTCCCAATTTTTCAGTTGAAAAAGGTATATGCGTCAGGCGACCTCT
GAAATTAACAAAAAATTTCCAGTCATCGAATTTGATTCTGTGCGATAGCGCCCCTGTGTGTTCTCGTTAT
GTTGAGGAAAAAAATAATGGTTGCTAAGAGATTCGAACTCTTGCATCTTACGATACCTGAGTATTCCCAC
AGTTAACTGCGGTCAAGATATTTCTTGAATCAGGCGCCTTAGACCGCTCGGCCAAACAACCAATTACTTG
TTGAGAAATAGAGTATAATTATCCTATAAATATAACGTTTTTGAACACACATGAACAAGGAAGTACAGGA
CAATTGATTTTGAAGAGAATGTGGATTTTGATGTAATTGTTGGGATTCCATTTTTAATAAGGCAATAATA
TTAGGTATGTGGATATACTAGAAGTTCTCCTCGACCGTCGATATGCGGTGTGAAATACCGCACAGATGCG
TAAGGAGAAAATACCGCATCAGGAAATTGTAAACGTTAATATTTTGTTAAAATTCGCGTTAAATTTTTGT
TAAATCAGCTCATTTTTTAACCAATAGGCCGAAATCGGCAAAATCCCTTATAAATCAAAAGAATAGACCG
AGATAGGGT
[37 nt withheld, positions 2600-2636]
AAAGAACGTGGACTCCAACGTCAAAGG
[49 nt withheld, positions 2664-2712]
T
[91 nt withheld, positions 2714-2804]
G
[124 nt withheld, positions 2806-2929]
CGCGCCATTCGCCATTCAGGCTGCGCAACTGTTGGGAAGGGCGATCGGTGCGGGCCTCTTCGCTATTACG
CCAGCTGGCGAAAGGGGGATGTGCTGCAAGGCGATTAAGTTGGGTAACGCCAGGGTTTTCCCAGTCACGA
CGTTGTAAAACGACGGCCAGTGAGCGCGCGTAATACGACTCACTATAGGGCGAATTGGGTACCGGCCGCA
AATTAAAGCCTTCGAGCGTCCCAAAACCTTCTCAAGCAAGGTTTTCAGTATAATGTTACATGCGTACACG
CGTCTGTACAGAAAAAAAAGAAAAATTTGAAATATAAATAACGTTCTTAATACTAACATAACTATAAAAA
AATAAATAGGGACCTAGACTTCAGGTTGTCTAACTCCTTCCTTTTCGGTTAGAGCGGATGTGGGGGGAGG
GCGTGAATGTAAGCGTGACATAACTAATTACATGACTCGAGGTCGACGGTATCGATAAGCTTGATATCGA
ATTCCTGCAGCCCGGGGGATCCACTAGTTCTAGAATCCGTCGAAACTAAGTTCTGGTGTTTTAAAACTAA
AAAAAAGACTAACTATAAAAGTAGAATTTAAGAAGTTTAAGAAATAGATTTACAGAATTACAATCAATAC
CTACCGTCTTTATATACTTATTAGTCAAGTAGGGGAATAATTTCAGGGAACTGGTTTCAACCTTTTTTTT
CAGCTTTTTCCAAATCAGAGAGAGCAGAAGGTAATAGAAGGTGTAAGAAAATGAGATAGATACATGCGTG
GGTCAATTGCCTTGTGTCATCATTTACTCCAGGCAGGTTGCATCACTCCATTGAGGTTGTGCCCGTTTTT
TGCCTGTTTGTGCCCCTGTTCTCTGTAGTTGCGCTAAGAGAATGGACCTATGAACTGATGGTTGGTGAAG
AAAACAATATTTTGGTGCTGGGATTCTTTTTTTTTCTGGATGCCAGCTTAAAAAGCGGGCTCCATTATAT
TTAGTGGATGCCAGGAATAAACTGTTCACCCAGACACCTACGATGTTATATATTCTGTGTAACCCGCCCC
CTATTTTGGGCATGTACGGGTTACAGCAGAATTAAAAGGCTAATTTTTTGACTAAATAAAGTTAGGAAAA
TCACTACTATTAATTATTTACGTATTCTTTGAAATGGCGAGTATTGATAATGATAAACTGAGCTCCAGCT
TTTGTTCCCTTTAGTGAGGGTTAATTGCGCGCTTGGCGTAATCATGGTCATAGCTGTTTCCTGTGTGAAA
TTGTTATCCGCTCACAATTCCACACAACATAGGAGCCGGAAGCATAAAGTGTAAAGCCTGGGGTGCCTAA
TGAGTGAGGTAACTCACATTAATTGCGTTGCGCTCACTGCCCGCTTTCCAGTCGGGAAACCTGTCGTGCC
AGCTGCATTAATGAATCGGCCAACGCGCGGGGAGAGGCGGTTTGCGTATTGGGCGCTCTTCCGCTTCCTC
GCTCACTGACTCGCTGCGCTCGGTCGTTCGGCTGCGGCGAGCGGTATCAGCTCACTCAAAGGCGGTAATA
CGGTTATCCACAGAATCAGGGGATAACGCAGGAAAGAACATGTGAGCAAAAGGCCAGCAAAAGGCCAGGA
ACCGTAAAAAGGCCGCGTTGCTGGCGTTTTTCCATAGGCTCCGCCCCCCTGACGAGCATCACAAAAATCG
ACGCTCAAGTCAGAGGTGGCGAAACCCGACAGGACTATAAAGATACCAGGCGTTTCCCCCTGGAAGCTCC
CTCGTGCGCTCTCCTGTTCCGACCCTGCCGCTTACCGGATACCTGTCCGCCTTTCTCCCTTCGGGAAGCG
TGGCGCTTTCTCATAGCTCACGCTGTAGGTATCTCAGTTCGGTGTAGGTCGTTCGCTCCAAGCTGGGCTG
TGTGCACGAACCCCCCGTTCAGCCCGACCGCTGCGCCTTATCCGGTAACTATCGTCTTGAGTCCAACCCG
GTAAGACACGACTTATCGCCACTGGCAGCAGCCACTGGTAACAGGATTAGCAGAGCGAGGTATGTAGGCG
GTGCTACAGAGTTCTTGAAGTGGTGGCCTAACTACGGCTACACTAGAAGGACAGTATTTGGTATCTGCGC
TCTGCTGAAGCCAGTTACCTTCGGAAAAAGAGTTGGTAGCTCTTGATCCGGCAAACAAACCACCGCTGGT
AGCGGTGGTTTTTTTGTTTGCAAGCAGCAGATTACGCGCAGAAAAAAAGGATCTCAAGAAGATCCTTTGA
TCTTTTCTACGGGGTCTGACGCTCAGTGGAACGAAAACTCACGTTAAGGGATTTTGGTCATGAGATTATC
AAAAAGGATCTTCACCTAGATCCTTTTAAATTAAAAATGAAGTTTTAAATCAATCTAAAGTATATATGAG
TAAACTTGGTCTGACAGTTACCAATGCTTAATCAGTGAGGCACCTATCTCAGCGATCTGTCTATTTCGTT
CATCCATAGTTGCCTGACTCCCCGTCGTGTAGATAACTACGATACGGGAGGGCTTACCATCTGGCCCCAG
TGCTGCAATGATACCGCGAGACCCACGCTCACCGGCTCCAGATTTATCAGCAATAAACCAGCCAGCCGGA
AGGGCCGAGCGCAGAAGTGGTCCTGCAACTTTATCCGCCTCCATCCAGTCTATTAATTGTTGCCGGGAAG
CTAGAGTAAGTAGTTCGCCAGTTAATAGTTTGCGCAACGTTGTTGCCATTGCTACAGGCATCGTGGTGTC
ACGCTCGTCGTTTGGTATGGCTTCATTCAGCTCCGGTTCCCAACGATCAAGGCGAGTTACATGATCCCCC
ATGTTGTGCAAAAAAGCGGTTAGCTCCTTCGGTCCTCCGATCGTTGTCAGAAGTAAGTTGGCCGCAGTGT
TATCACTCATGGTTATGGCAGCACTGCATAATTCTCTTACTGTCATGCCATCCGTAAGATGCTTTTCTGT
GACTGGTGAGTACTCAACCAAGTCATTCTGAGAATAGTGTATGCGGCGACCGAGTTGCTCTTGCCCGGCG
TCAATACGGGATAATACCGCGCCACATAGCAGAACTTTAAAAGTGCTCATCATTGGAAAACGTTCTTCGG
GGCGAAAACTCTCAAGGATCTTACCGCTGTTGAGATCCAGTTCGATGTAACCCACTCGTGCACCCAACTG
ATCTTCAGCATCTTTTACTTTCACCAGCGTTTCTGGGTGAGCAAAAACAGGAAGGCAAAATGCCGCAAAA
AAGGGAATAAGGGCGACACGGAAATGTTGAATACTCATACTCTTCCTTTTTCAATATTATTGAAGCATTT
ATCAGGGTTATTGTCTCATGAGCGGATACATATTTGAATGTATTTAGAAAAATAAACAAATAGGGGTTCC
GCGCACATTTCCCCGAAAAGTGCCACCTGACGTCTAAGAAACCATTATTATCATGACATTAACCTATAAA
AATAGGCGTATCACGAGGCCCTTTCGTC
Features (pLannotate 1.2.2; 21 found; start..end, strand, type, name):
    137..187     +  misc_feature   bom (fragment): basis of mobility region from pBR322
    200..301     +  CDS            NFS1 (fragment): NFS1_YEAST - Also known as SPL1 From Saccharomyces cerevisiae (strain ATCC 204508 / S288c) (Baker's yeast).
    663..1757    -  CDS            LEU2: 3-isopropylmalate dehydrogenase, required for leucine biosynthesis; S. cerevisiae LEU2; yeast auxotrophic marker
   1770..2174    -  promoter       LEU2 promoter: S. cerevisiae LEU2
   2314..2391    -  CDS            YO192_YEAST (fragment): Experimental evidence at protein level: Swiss-Prot protein existence level 1. From Saccharomyces cerevisiae (strain ATCC 204508 / S288c) (Baker's yeast).
   2421..2473    +  misc_feature   bom (fragment): basis of mobility region from pBR322
   2474..2929    -  rep_origin     f1 ori (sequence partly withheld): f1 bacteriophage origin of replication; arrow indicates direction of (+) strand synthesis
   2937..3092    -  CDS            lacZα (fragment): LacZα fragment of β-galactosidase; lacZ fragment
   3100..3118    +  promoter       T7 promoter: promoter for bacteriophage T7 RNA polymerase
   3137..3384    -  terminator     CYC1 terminator: S. cerevisiae CYC1; transcription terminator for CYC1
   3385..3453    -  misc_feature   MCS (fragment): pBluescript multiple cloning site
   3459..4102    -  promoter       GAP promoter: S. cerevisiae TDH3; promoter for glyceraldehyde-3-phosphate dehydrogenase
   4127..4145    -  promoter       T3 promoter: promoter for bacteriophage T3 RNA polymerase
   4190..4206    -  protein_bind   lac operator: The lac repressor binds to the lac operator to inhibit transcription in E. coli. This inhibition can be relieved by adding lactose or isopropyl-β-D-thiogalactopyranoside (IPTG). lac repressor encoded by lacI
   4214..4244    -  promoter       lac promoter: promoter for the E. coli lac operon
   4259..4280    -  protein_bind   CAP binding site: CAP binding activates transcription in the presence of cAMP. E. coli catabolite activator protein
   4293..4385    -  CDS            lacI (fragment): lac repressor; lacI; The lac repressor binds to the lac operator to inhibit transcription in E. coli. This inhibition can be relieved by adding lactose or isopropyl-β-D-thiogalactopyranoside (IPTG).
   4568..5156    -  rep_origin     ori: high-copy-number ColE1/pMB1/pBR322/pUC origin of replication
   5327..6187    -  CDS            AmpR: β-lactamase; bla; confers resistance to ampicillin, carbenicillin, and related antibiotics
   6188..6292    -  promoter       AmpR promoter: bla
   6387..35      +  CDS            rop (fragment) (across the origin): Rop protein, which maintains plasmids at low copy number; rop
