[The description below was written by a language model from this plasmid's Addgene catalogue record and pLannotate feature annotations shown in this document.]
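Description:
p405TDH3 is a yeast expression shuttle vector built on the p405GALS backbone, in which the promoter region has been replaced with the strong constitutive TDH3 (GPD, glyceraldehyde-3-phosphate dehydrogenase) promoter from Saccharomyces cerevisiae. In E. coli it is maintained at high copy by a ColE1/pUC-type origin and selected with ampicillin through the AmpR β-lactamase gene. An f1 origin is also present, a pBluescript-derived element that permits single-stranded DNA production. For yeast, the plasmid carries the LEU2 gene with its native promoter as an auxotrophic marker. The feature table shows no yeast replication origin (neither 2μ nor CEN/ARS), which is consistent with an integrating-type vector, although the record does not say this explicitly.

The payload is an empty expression cassette rather than a gene. The roughly 640 bp annotated TDH3/GAP promoter lies between the SacI and XbaI sites and is followed by a fragment of the pBluescript multiple cloning site and then the CYC1 transcription terminator. An open reading frame cloned into the polylinker would therefore be transcribed constitutively at a high level in yeast and terminated by CYC1. The catalogued insert of about 1.3 kb, transferred as a SacI–NgoMIV fragment from the related p404TDH3 plasmid, is larger than the promoter alone and so probably spans this promoter–MCS–terminator unit and adjacent sequence. T3 and T7 promoters flank the cassette, and remnants of the lacZα region, lac promoter/operator and small fragments of lacI, rop and bom are carried over from the parental cloning vectors. The plasmid appears suited to placing a gene of interest under TDH3 control in leu2 yeast strains, though the record names no specific application.
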