Addgene plasmid #15969: p405TDH3
Depositing lab: Nicolas Buchler & Fred Cross. Depositing organization: Rockefeller University.
Backbone
  Vector backbone: p405GALS
  Backbone manufacturer: N. Buchler
  Backbone size w/o insert (bp): 5074
  Vector type: Bacterial Expression, Yeast Expression
  Selectable markers: LEU2
Growth in bacteria
  Bacterial resistance: Ampicillin, 100 μg/mL
  Growth temperature: 37°C
  Growth strain: DH5alpha
  Copy number: High Copy
Gene/Insert
  Gene/Insert name: p405TDH3 (alt names: GPD, GLD1, HSP35, HSP36, SSS2 promoter; Glyceraldehyde-3-phosphate dehydrogenase)
  Species: S. cerevisiae (budding yeast)
  Insert size (bp): 1314
  Mutation: TDH3 promoter is between SacI and XbaI restriction sites.
  Entrez Gene: TDH3 (a.k.a. YGR192C, GLD1, HSP35, HSP36, SSS2)
  Cloning method: Restriction Enzyme; 5′ cloning site SacI (not destroyed); 3′ cloning site NgoMIV (not destroyed)
  Sequencing primers: 5′ M13 Reverse
Resource information
  A portion of this plasmid was derived from a plasmid made by: Insert was cut from p404TDH3, which was obtained from Ben Timney.
Terms and licenses: Academic/Nonprofit Terms; Industry Terms: Not Available to Industry
How to cite: p405TDH3 was a gift from Nicolas Buchler & Fred Cross (Addgene plasmid # 15969 ; http://n2t.net/addgene:15969 ; RRID:Addgene_15969)
