>Addgene plasmid #15969 | p405TDH3 | addgene partial sequence | sequence record 22335 | 15969 with M13R
GGAGCTCAGTTTATCATTATCAATACTCGCCATTTCAAAGAATACGTAAATAATTAATAGTAGTGATTTT
CCTAACTTTATTTAGTCAAAAAATTAGCCTTTTAATTCTGCTGTAACCCGTACATGCCCAAAATAGGGGG
CGGGTTACACAGAATATATAACATCGTAGGTGTCTGGGTGAACAGTTTATTCCTGGCATCCACTAAATAT
AATGGAGCCCGCTTTTTAAGCTGGCATCCAGAAAAAAAAAGAATCCCAGCACCAAAATATTGTTTTCTTC
ACCAACCATCAGTTCATAGGTCCATTCTCTTAGCGCAACTACAGAGAACAGGGGCACAAACAGGCAAAAA
ACGGGCACAACCTCAATGGAGTGATGCAACCTGCCTGGAGTAAATGATGACACAAGGCAATTGACCCACG
CATGTATCTATCTCATTTTCTTACACCTTCTATTACCTTCTGCTCTCTCTGATTTGGAAAAAGCTGAAAA
AAAAGGTTGAAACCAGTTCCCTGAAATTATTCCCCTACTTGACTAATAAGTATATAAAGACGGTAGGTAT
TGATTGTAATTCTGTAAATCTATTTCTTAAACTTCTTAAATTCTACTTTTATAGTTAGTCTTTTTTTTAG
TTTTAAAACACCAGAACTTAGTTTCGACGGATTCTAGAACTAGTGGATCCCCCGGGCTGC
